Addgene plasmid #68925: pAT790
Purpose: NanoLuc expressed constiutively from PAM3 and RC500 RBS, pNBU2 backbone, AmpR
Depositing lab: Timothy Lu & Christopher Voigt. Depositing organization: Massachusetts Institute of Technology. Publication: Programming a Human Commensal Bacterium, Bacteroides thetaiotaomicron, to Sense and Respond to Stimuli in the Murine Gut Microbiota. Mimee M, Tucker AC, Voigt CA, Lu TK. Cell Syst. 2015 Jul 29;1(1):62-71. doi: 10.1016/j.cels.2015.06.001. PubMed 26918244.
Backbone
  Vector backbone: pNBU2
  Total vector size (bp): 5776
  Vector type: Bacterial Expression
  Selectable markers: Erythromycin in Bacteroides
Growth in bacteria
  Bacterial resistance: Ampicillin, 100 μg/mL
  Growth temperature: 37°C
  Growth strain: Pir1
  Copy number: Low Copy
Gene/Insert
  Gene/Insert name: NanoLuc
  Insert size (bp): 516
Terms and licenses: Academic/Nonprofit Terms; Industry Terms: Not Available to Industry
How to cite: pAT790 was a gift from Timothy Lu & Christopher Voigt (Addgene plasmid # 68925 ; http://n2t.net/addgene:68925 ; RRID:Addgene_68925)
