[The description below was written by a language model from this plasmid's Addgene catalogue record and pLannotate feature annotations shown in this document.]
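Description:
pAT790 is a 5,776 bp bacterial expression plasmid built on the pNBU2 backbone, a vector family used to deliver genetic parts from E. coli into Bacteroides species such as Bacteroides thetaiotaomicron. It replicates from the R6K γ origin, which depends on the pi initiator protein, so it is maintained at low copy only in pir-expressing E. coli hosts and cannot replicate autonomously in a recipient lacking pi. An incP oriT, flanked by a fragment of traJ, allows the plasmid to be mobilised by conjugation from a suitable donor. β-lactamase (AmpR) provides ampicillin selection in E. coli, while an erm-type 23S rRNA methyltransferase gene confers the erythromycin resistance recorded as the selectable marker in Bacteroides. pNBU2 vectors are generally understood to persist in Bacteroides by site-specific integration into the chromosome, but the automated feature table does not annotate an integrase or attachment site, leaving roughly the first 1.8 kb of the sequence undescribed.

The payload is a 516 bp NanoLuc open reading frame, detected in the annotation as a match to the catalytic subunit of Oplophorus gracilirostris luciferase, from which NanoLuc was engineered. It sits downstream of a multiple cloning site remnant next to the R6K origin. According to the record, it is expressed constitutively from the PAM3 promoter with the RC500 ribosome binding site. Neither element is annotated in the feature table, though they presumably lie in the unannotated stretch just upstream of the luciferase. The construct appears to be one of a set of promoter and RBS combinations characterised with a luminescent reporter, serving to quantify constitutive expression strength as part of a toolkit for programming this human gut commensal.
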