Features (pLannotate 1.2.2; 8 found; start..end, strand, type, name):
   1839..2567    -  CDS            ermC': ERM_BACIU - Experimental evidence at protein level: Swiss-Prot protein existence level 1. This protein produces a dimethylation of the adenine residue at position 2085 in 23S rRNA, resulting in reduced affinity between ribosomes and macrolide-lincosamide-streptogramin B antibiotics. From Bacillus subtilis.
   3038..3054    +  promoter       AmpR promoter (fragment): bla
   3055..3915    +  CDS            AmpR: β-lactamase; bla; confers resistance to ampicillin, carbenicillin, and related antibiotics
   3968..4013    -  CDS            traJ (fragment): oriT-recognizing protein; traJ
   4046..4155    -  oriT           oriT: incP origin of transfer
   4326..4714    +  rep_origin     R6K γ ori: γ replication origin from E. coli plasmid R6K; requires the R6K initiator protein pi for replication
   4726..4747    +  misc_feature   MCS (fragment): pBluescript multiple cloning site
   5065..5577    +  CDS            LUCI_OPLGR (fragment): Experimental evidence at protein level: Swiss-Prot protein existence level 1. Catalytic subunit of oplophorus-luciferin 2-monooxygenase. Oxidoreductase that converts coelenterazine (the oplophorus luciferin) to coelenteramide under emission of blue light with a maximum at 454 nm. Is also active with bisdeoxycoelenterazine. From Oplophorus gracilirostris (Luminous shrimp).
>Addgene plasmid #68925 | pAT790 | depositor full sequence | sequence record 121336 | pAT790 sequence 5776 bps
ATCCATCAAAATTCGTTTTCTCTATGTTGGATTCCTTGTTGCTCATATTGTGATGATAATTTCTACAAAT
ATAGTCATTGGTAACTATCTATGAAACTGTTTGATACTTTTATAGTTGATTAAACTTGTTCATGGCATTT
GCCTTAATATCATCCGCTATGTCAATGTAGGGTTTCATAGCTTTGTAGTCGCTGTGTCCCGTCCATTTCA
TGACCACCTGTGCCGGGATTCCGAGAGCCAGCGCATTGCAGATGAATGTCCTTCTTCCTGCATGGGTACT
GAGCAAAGCGTATTTGGGTGTGACTTCATCAATACGTTCATTTCCCTTGTAGTAGGTTTCCCGTACAGGC
TCGTTGATTTCTGCCAGTTCGCCCAGCTCTTTCAGGTAATCGTTCATCTTCTGGTTGCTGATGACGGGCA
GAGCCATGTAATTCTCGAAATGGATGTCCTTGTATTTGTCCAGTATGGCTTTGCTGTATTTGTTCAGTTC
AATCGTCAGGCTGTCGGCAGTCTTGACTGTGGTTATTTCGATGTGGTCGGACTTCACATCGCTTCTTTTC
AGATTGCGAACATCCGAATACCGCAAACTCGTAAAGCAGCAGAACAGGAAAACATCACGCACACGTTCCA
GGTATTGCTTATCCTTGGGTATCTGGTAGTCTTTCAGCTTGTTCAGTTCATCCCAAGTCAGGAAGATTAC
TTTTTTCGAGGTGGTTTTCAGTTTCGGTTTGAACGTATCGTATGCAATGTTCTGATGATGTCCTTTCTTG
AAGCTCCAGCGCAGGAACCATTTGAGGAATCCCATTTGCTTGCCGATGGTGCTGTTTCTCATATCCTTGG
TGTCACGCAGGAAGTTGACGTATTCGTTCAATCCAAACTCGTTGAAATAGTTGAACGTTGCATCCTCCTT
GAACTCTTTGAGGTGGTTCCTCACTGCTGCAAATTTTTCATAGGTGGATGCCGTCCAGTTATTCTGGTTA
CCGCACTCTTTTACAAACTCATCGAACACCTCCCAAAAGCTGACAGGGGCTTCTTCCGGCTGTTCTTCGC
TGGTGTCTTTCATTCTCATGTTGAAAGCTTCCTTCAACTGTTGGGTCGTTGGCATGACCTCCTGCACCTC
AAATTCCTTGAAAATATTCTGGATTTCGGCATAGTATTTCAGCAAGTCCGTATTGATTTCGGCTGCACTT
TGCTTTAGCTTGTTGGTACATCCGCTCTTTACCCGCTGCTTATCTGCATCCCATTTGGCTACGTCAATCC
GGTAGCCCGTTGTAAACTCGATGCGTTGGCTGGCAAAGATGACACGCATACGGATGGGTACGTTCTCTAC
GATTGGCACACCGTTCTTTTTCCGGCTCTCCAATGCAAAAATGATGTTGCGCTTGATATTCATAATTGGG
TGCGTTTGAAATTCTACACCCAAATATACACCCAATTATTGAGATAGCAAAAGACATTTAGAAACATTTA
CTTTTACTCTATATTGTAATTTACACTTGATTATCAGTCGTTTGCAGTCTTATGATATTCTGTGAAAGTA
TAAGTTCGAGAGCCTGTCTCTCCGCAAAAAACGCTGAAAATCAGCAGATTGCAAAACAAACACCCTGTTT
TACACCCAAGAATGTAAAGTCGGCTGTTTTTGTTTTATTTAAGATAATACAACCACTACATAATAAAAGA
GTAGCGATATTAAAAGAATCCGATGAGAAAAGACTAATATTTATCTATCCATTCAGTTTGATTTTTCAGG
ACTTTACATCGTCCTGAAAGTATTTGTTGGTACCGGTACCGAGGACGCGTAAACATTTACAGTTGCATGT
GGCCTATTGTTTTTAGCCGTTAAATATTTTATAACTATTAAATAGCGATACAAATTGTTCGAAACTAATA
TTGTTTATATCATATATTCTCGCATGTTTTAAAGCTTTATTAAATTGATTTTTTGTAAACAGTTTTTCGT
ACTCTTTGTTAACCCATTTCATTACAAAAGTTTCATATTTTTTTCTCTCTTTAAATGCCATTTTTGCTGG
CTTTCTTTTTAATACAATTAATGTGCTATCCACTTTAGGTTTTGGATGGAAATAATACCTAGGAATTTTT
GCTAATATAGAAATATCTACCTCTGCCATTAACAGCAATGCTAGTGATCTGTTTGTATCTAATAACATTT
TAGCAAAACCATATTCCACTATTAAATAACTTATTGTGGCTGAACTTTCAAAAACAATTTTTCGAATTAT
ATTTGTGCTTATGTTGTAAGGTATGCTGCCAAATATTTTATATGGATTGTGGCTAGGAAATGTAAATTTC
AGTATATCATCATTTACTATTTGATAGTTAGGATAATTTAAGAGCTTATTACGAGTTACCTCACATAATT
TAGAATCAATTTCTATCGCCGTTACAAAATTACATCTCTTTACCAATCCAGCAGTAAAATGACCTTTCCC
TGCACCTATTTCAAAGATGTTATCTTTTTCATCTAAACTTATGCAATTCATTATTTTTTCTATGTGATAT
TTTGAAGTAATAAAATTTTGACTATCTTTTATATTTACTTTGTTCATTATAACCTCTCCTTAATTTATTG
CATCTCTTTTCGAATATTTATGTTTTTTGAGAAAAGAACGTACTCATGGTTCATCCCGATATGCGTATCG
GTCTGTATATCAGCAACTTTCTATGTGTTTCAACTACAATAGTCATCTATTCTCATCTTTCTGAGTCCAC
CCCCTGCAAAGCCCCTCTTTACGACATAAAAATTCGGTCGGAAAAGGTATGCAAAAGATGTTTCTCTCTT
TAAGAGAAACTCTTCGGGATGCAAAAATATGAAAATAACTCCAATTCACCAAATTATATAGCGACTTTTT
TACAAAATGCTAAAATTTGTTGATTTCCGTCAAGCAATTGTTGAGCAAAAATGTCTTTTACGATAAAATG
ATACCTCAATATCAACTGTTTAGCAAAACGATATTTCTCTTAAAGAGAGAAACACCTTTTTGTTCACCAA
TCCCCGACTTTTAATCCCGCGGCCATGATTGAAAAAGGAAGAGTATGAGTATTCAACATTTCCGTGTCGC
CCTTATTCCCTTTTTTGCGGCATTTTGCCTTCCTGTTTTTGCTCACCCAGAAACGCTGGTGAAAGTAAAA
GATGCTGAAGATCAGTTGGGTGCACGAGTGGGTTACATCGAACTGGATCTCAACAGCGGTAAGATCCTTG
AGAGTTTTCGCCCCGAAGAACGTTTTCCAATGATGAGCACTTTTAAAGTTCTGCTATGTGGCGCGGTATT
ATCCCGTATTGACGCCGGGCAAGAGCAACTCGGTCGCCGCATACACTATTCTCAGAATGACTTGGTTGAG
TACTCACCAGTCACAGAAAAGCATCTTACGGATGGCATGACAGTAAGAGAATTATGCAGTGCTGCCATAA
CCATGAGTGATAACACTGCGGCCAACTTACTTCTGACAACGATCGGAGGACCGAAGGAGCTAACCGCTTT
TTTGCACAACATGGGGGATCATGTAACTCGCCTTGATCGTTGGGAACCGGAGCTGAATGAAGCCATACCA
AACGACGAGCGTGACACCACGATGCCTGTAGCAATGGCAACAACGTTGCGCAAACTATTAACTGGCGAAC
TACTTACTCTAGCTTCCCGGCAACAATTAATAGACTGGATGGAGGCGGATAAAGTTGCAGGACCACTTCT
GCGCTCGGCCCTTCCGGCTGGCTGGTTTATTGCTGATAAATCTGGAGCCGGTGAGCGTGGGTCTCGCGGT
ATCATTGCAGCACTGGGGCCAGATGGTAAGCCCTCCCGTATCGTAGTTATCTACACGACGGGGAGTCAGG
CAACTATGGATGAACGAAATAGACAGATCGCTGAGATAGGTGCCTCACTGATTAAGCATTGGTAACTGTC
AGACCAAGTTTACTCATAACGCGTCAATTCGAGGGGGATCAATTCCGTGATAGGTGGGCTGCCCTTCCTG
GTTGGCTTGGTTTCATCAGCCATCCGCTTGCCCTCATCTGTTACGCCGGCGGTAGCCGGCCAGCCTCGCA
GAGCAGGATTCCCGTTGAGCACCGCCAGGTGCGAATAAGGGACAGTGAAGAAGGAACACCCGCTCGCGGG
TGGGCCTACTTCACCTATCCTGCCCGGCTGACGCCGTTGGATACACCAAGGAAAGTCTACACGAACCCTT
TGGCAAAATCCTGTATATCGTGCGAAAAAGGATGGATATACCGAAAAAATCGCTATAATGACCCCGAAGC
AGGGTTATGCAGCGGAAAACGGAATTGATCCGGCCACGATGCGTCCGGCGTAGAGGATCTGAAGATCAGC
AGTTCAACCTGTTGATAGTACGTACTAAGCTCTCATGTTTCACGTACTAAGCTCTCATGTTTAACGTACT
AAGCTCTCATGTTTAACGAACTAAACCCTCATGGCTAACGTACTAAGCTCTCATGGCTAACGTACTAAGC
TCTCATGTTTCACGTACTAAGCTCTCATGTTTGAACAATAAAATTAATATAAATCAGCAACTTAAATAGC
CTCTAAGGTTTTAAGTTTTATAAGAAAAAAAAGAATATATAAGGCTTTTAAAGCTTTTAAGGTTTAACGG
TTGTGGACAACAAGCCAGGGATGTAACGCACTGAGAAGCCCTTAGAGCCTCTCAAAGCAATTTTGAGTGA
CACAGGAACACTTAACGGCTGACATGGGAATTCCCCTCCACCGCGGTGGCGGCCGCTGATCTGGAAGAAG
CAATGAAAGCTGCTGTTAAGTCTCCGAATCAGGTATTGTTCCTGACAGGTGTATTCCCATCCGGTAAACG
CGGATACTTTGCAGTTGATCTGACTCAGGAATAAATTATAAATTAAGGTAAGAAGATTGTAGGATAAGCT
AATGAAATAGAAAAAGGATGCCGTCACACAACTTGTCGGCATTCTTTTTTGTTTTATTAGTTGAAAATAT
AGTGAAAACTTTGCAACAGCATAGCTCAGCACAGATTATTTGTCGTAACTTTGCACTCCAATAGGCCTTT
CGGTCCACACTCTCTATAGGCAAAATGGTTTTTACTCTGGAAGATTTTGTTGGCGATTGGCGTCAGACCG
CGGGTTATAATTTGGATCAAGTCCTGGAACAGGGTGGCGTAAGCTCTCTGTTCCAGAACCTGGGTGTGAG
CGTGACGCCGATTCAGCGCATCGTTCTGTCCGGCGAGAACGGTCTGAAAATTGATATTCATGTGATCATC
CCGTACGAAGGCCTGAGCGGTGACCAAATGGGTCAAATCGAGAAAATCTTTAAAGTCGTCTACCCAGTTG
ACGATCACCACTTCAAGGTTATCTTGCATTACGGTACGCTGGTGATTGATGGTGTGACCCCGAATATGAT
TGACTATTTCGGCCGTCCGTATGAAGGCATTGCCGTTTTTGACGGTAAAAAGATCACCGTCACCGGTACC
CTGTGGAATGGCAATAAGATTATTGACGAGCGTCTGATTAACCCGGACGGCAGCCTGCTGTTCCGCGTGA
CCATCAACGGTGTCACGGGTTGGCGTCTGTGCGAGCGCATCCTGGCATAATGAACTGCACTTGCTTTGAT
AATTAATGATAAACAATCTAAAAGCACTCTAATCGTTATCGGAGTGCTTTTAGATTACTAATCAAATTGC
TTCTACTAATTGCCTATCTTCCAGTGATGGAACAGCATTTGTGCATTGGCTGCAACAATCAGCCTTACTT
GTGCCTGTTCTATTTCCGAACCGACCGCTTGTATGA
