>Addgene plasmid #68925 | pAT790 | addgene partial sequence | sequence record 126498 | pGP704-R 5'-aacaagccagggatgtaacg-3'
TGAGTGACACAGGAACACTTAACGGCTGACATGGGAATTCCCCTCCACCGCGGTGGCGGCCGCTGATCTG
GAAGAAGCAATGAAAGCTGCTGTTAAGTCTCCGAATCAGGTATTGTTCCTGACAGGTGTATTCCCATCCG
GTAAACGCGGATACTTTGCAGTTGATCTGACTCAGGAATAAATTATAAATTAAGGTAAGAAGATTGTAGG
ATAAGCTAATGAAATAGAAAAAGGATGCCGTCACACAACTTGTCGGCATTCTTTTTTGTTTTATTAGTTG
AAAATATAGTGAAAACTTTGCAACAGCATAGCTCAGCACAGATTATTTGTCGTAACTTTGCACTCCAATA
GGCCTTTCGGTCCACACTCTCTATAGGCAAAATGGTTTTTACTCTGGAAGATTTTGTTGGCGATTGGCGT
CAGACCGCGGGTTATAATTTGGATCAAGTCCTGGAACAGGGTGGCGTAAGCTCTCTGTTCCAGAACCTGG
GTGTGAGCGTGACGCCGATTCAGCGCATCGTTCTGTCCGGCGAGAACGGTCTGAAAATTGATATTCATGT
GATCATCCCGTACGAAGGCCTGAGCGGTGACCAAATGGGTCAAATCGAGAAAATCTTTAAAGTCGTCTAC
CCAGTTGACGATCACCACTTCAAGGTTATCTTGCATTACGGTACGCTGGTGATTGATGGTGTGACCCCGA
ATATGATTGACTATTTCGGCCGTCCGTATGAAGGCATTGCCGTTTTTGACGGTAAAAAGATCACCGTCAC
CGGTACCCTGTGGAATGGCAATAAGATTATTGACGAGCGTCTGATTAACCCGGACGGCAGCCTGCTGTTC
CGCGTGACCATCA
