>Addgene plasmid #68925 | pAT790 | addgene partial sequence | sequence record 126499 | hhvEBNA1-R 5'-TGGAATAGCAAGGGCAGTTC-3'
ATGGTCACGCGGAACAGCAGGCTGCCGTCCGGGTTAATCAGACGCTCGTCAATAATCTTATTGCCATTCC
ACAGGGTACCGGTGACGGTGATCTTTTTACCGTCAAAAACGGCAATGCCTTCATACGGACGGCCGAAATA
GTCAATCATATTCGGGGTCACACCATCAATCACCAGCGTACCGTAATGCAAGATAACCTTGAAGTGGTGA
TCGTCAACTGGGTAGACGACTTTAAAGATTTTCTCGATTTGACCCATTTGGTCACCGCTCAGGCCTTCGT
ACGGGATGATCACATGAATATCAATTTTCAGACCGTTCTCGCCGGACAGAACGATGCGCTGAATCGGCGT
CACGCTCACACCCAGGTTCTGGAACAGAGAGCTTACGCCACCCTGTTCCAGGACTTGATCCAAATTATAA
CCCGCGGTCTGACGCCAATCGCCAACAAAATCTTCCAGAGTAAAAACCATTTTGCCTATAGAGAGTGTGG
ACCGAAAGGCCTATTGGAGTGCAAAGTTACGACAAATAATCTGTGCTGAGCTATGCTGTTGCAAAGTTTT
CACTATATTTTCAACTAATAAAACAAAAAAGAATGCCGACAAGTTGTGTGACGGCATCCTTTTTCTATTT
CATTAGCTTATCCTACAATCTTCTTACCTTAATTTATAATTTATTCCTGAGTCAGATCAACTGCAAAGTA
TCCGCGTTTACCGGATGGGAATACACCTGTCAGGAACAATACCTGATTCGGAGACTTAACAGCAGCT
